>Addgene plasmid #184618 | pCIS.MTRIA-PRLH | addgene full sequence | sequence record 364921 | Addgene NGS Result
CGTTACATAACTTACGGTAAATGGCCCGCCTGGCTGACCGCCCAACGACCCCCGCCCATTGACGTCAATA
ATGACGTATGTTCCCATAGTAACGCCAATAGGGACTTTCCATTGACGTCAATGGGTGGAGTATTTACGGT
AAACTGCCCACTTGGCAGTACATCAAGTGTATCATATGCCAAGTACGCCCCCTATTGACGTCAATGACGG
TAAATGGCCCGCCTGGCATTATGCCCAGTACATGACCTTATGGGACTTTCCTACTTGGCAGTACATCTAC
GTATTAGTCATCGCTATTACCATGGTCGAGGTGAGCCCCACGTTCTGCTTCACTCTCCCCATCTCCCCCC
CCTCCCCACCCCCAATTTTGTATTTATTTATTTTTTAATTATTTTGTGCAGCGATGGGGGCGGGGGGGGG
GGGGGSGCGCGCCAGGCGGGGCGGGGCGGGGCGAGGGGCGGGGCGGGGCGAGGCGGAGAGGTGCGGCGGC
AGCCAATCAGAGCGGCGCGCTCCGAAAGTTTCCTTTTATGGCGAGGCGGCGGCGGCGGCGGCCCTATAAA
AAGCGAAGCGCGCGGCGGGCGGGAGTCGCTGCGCGCTGCCTTCGCCCCGTGCCCCGCTCCGCCGCCGCCT
CGCGCCGCCCGCCCCGGCTCTGACTGACCGCGTTACTCCCACAGGTGAGCGGGCGGGACGGCCCTTCTCC
TCCGGGCTGTAATTAGCGCTTGGTTTAATGACGGCTTGTTTCTTTTCTGTGGCTGCGTGAAAGCCTTGAG
GGGCTCCGGGAGGGCCCTTTGTGCGGGGGGAGCGGCTCGGGGGGTGCGTGCGTGTGTGTGTGCGTGGGGA
GCGCCGCGTGCGGCTCCGCGCTGCCCGGCGGCTGTGAGCGCTGCGGGCGCGGCGCGGGGCTTTGTGCGCT
CCGCAGTGTGCGCGAGGGGAGCGCGGCCGGGGGCGGTGCCCCGCGGTGCGGGGGGGGCTGCGAGGGGAAC
AAAGGCTGCGTGCGGGGTGTGTGCGTGGGGGGGTGAGCAGGGGGTGTGGGCGCGTCGGTCGGGCTGCAAC
CCCCCCTGCACCCCCCTCCCCGAGTTGCTGAGCACGGCCCGGCTTCGGGTGCGGGGCTCCGTACGGGGCG
TGGCGCGGGGCTCGCCGTGCCGGGCGGGGGGTGGCGGCAGGTGGGGGTGCCGGGCGGGGCGGGGCCGCCT
CGGGCCGGGGAGGGCTCGGGGGAGGGGCGCGGCGGCCCCCGGAGCGCCGGCGGCTGTCGAGGCGCGGCGA
GCCGCAGCCATTGCCTTTTATGGTAATCGTGCGAGAGGGCGCAGGGACTTCCTTTGTCCCAAATCTGTGC
GGAGCCGAAATCTGGGAGGCGCCGCCGCACCCCCTCTAGCGGGCGCGGGGCGAAGCGGTGCGGCGCCGGC
AGGAAGGAAATGGGCGGGGAGGGCCTTCGTGCGTCGCCGCGCCGCCGTCCCCTTCTCCCTCTCCAGCCTC
GGGGCTGTCCGCGGGGGGACGGCTGCCTTCGGGGGGGACGGGGCAGGGCGGGGTTCGGCTTCTGGCGTGT
GACCGGCGGCTCTAGAGCCTCTGCTAACCATGTTCATGCCTTCTTCTTTTTCCTACAGCTCCTGGGCAAC
GTGCTGGTTATTGTGCTGTCTCATCATTTTGGCAAAGGATTCCTCGAGGTCGACGGTATCGATAAGCTTG
ATATCGAATTCACCATGGAGGCCTCTGGTTGGCCGGGTGGAGAGGATTCTCCAGACAGTCGAGTATATGA
GGTGACGGTGGTCCAAAACTCCACGGCTCCTCACGGTCACCCGTTCGCAGATGTGGCCTTGCTGCAGAGC
TTCAAGCCCCTTATCATCCCCTGTTACGTGCTGGTGGTCCTGGTGGGCGTTTTCGGCAACTACCTGCTGA
TCTACGTCATCTGCCGCACCAGGAAGATGCACAACGTCACCAACTTCTTCATTGGGAATCTGGCATTCTC
CGACATGCTGATGTGTGTGACCTGTGTCCCGTTCACCCTGGCCTACGCCTTCAGTGCCCATGGCTGGACG
TTCGGCCGCTTCATGTGTTATCTGGTGTTCCTGATCCAGCCAGTCACTGTATACGTGTCTGTTTTCACGC
TCACCGCCATCGCTGTGGACAGGTACTACGCCACAGTGCACCCTCTGAAGAAGCGCATCTCGATGGCGGC
CTGTGCGTATGTGCTGTCCGGCATCTGGCTGCTGTCCTGTGTGCTGGTGGCTCCGGCGGTGGCCCACACC
TACCATGTGGAGTTCAGAGATGAGGGTTTGACCATCTGCGAGGAGTTCTGGCTTGGTCAGGAGACCCAGC
GGCTGGTGTACGCTTACAGCACGCTATTACTGACCTACATCCTCCCTTTATCCGCTGTCTGCGTCTCGTA
TTTGTGCATCTGCTACAAAATATGGCGAAATTTCAAAGGGAAATTAAACGTCTATATCAAGGCCGACAAG
CAGAAGAACGGCATCAAGGCGAACTTCCACATCCGCCACAACATCGAGGACGGCGGCGTGCAGCTCGCCT
ACCACTACCAGCAGAACACCCCCATCGGCGACGGCCCCGTGCTGCTGCCCGACAACCACTACCTGAGCGT
GCAGACCAAACTTTCGAAAGACCCCAACGAGAAGCGCGATCACATGGTCCTGCTGGAGTTCGTGACCGCC
GCCGGGATCACTCTCGGCATGGACGAGCTGTACAAGGGCGGTACCGGAGGGATGATGGTGAGAAAGGGCG
AGGAGCTGTTCACCGGGGTGGTGCCCATCCTGGTCGAGCTGGACGGCGACGTAAACGGCCACAAGTTCAG
CGTGTCCGGCGAGGGTGAGGGCGATGCCACCTACGGCAAGCTGACCCTGAAGTTCATCTGCACCACCGGC
AAGCTGCCCGTGCCCTGGCCCACCCTCGTGACCACCCTGACCTACGGCGTGCAGTGCTTCAGCCGCTACC
CCGACCACATGAAGCAGCACGACTTCTTCAAGTCCGCCATGCCCGAAGGCTACATCCAGGAGCGCACCAT
CTTCTTCAAGGACGACGGCCACTACAAGACCCGCGCCGAGGTGAAGTTCGAGGGCGACACCCTGGTGAAC
CGCATCGAGCTGAAGGGCATCGACTTCAAGGAGGACGGCAACATCCTGGGGCACAAGCTGGAGTACAACT
CAGTAATCTCCAAGGCAAAGATACGCACAGTGAAAATGGTGTCTCTGGTGGTGGCGGCGTTCGCTGTTTG
CTGGCTGCCCATCCATGTTTTTAATGTTCTGCGCGACATCGATATCCGCCTGATCAACAAGCGGCACTTT
CTGCTGATCCAGCTGTTGTGTCATCTGTGCGCTATGAGCTCGTCCTGCTGCAACCCGTTTCTGTACGCAT
GGCTTCATGACCGCTTTCGTGCAGAGCTGCGAAAGATGTTCACCTGCCACCGGCGCATTGGGATACCTGC
AAACCACTGCGCCACGGCCAGCGTTGTACTATGAGGATCCACTAGTTCTAGAGCGGCCGCTTCACTCCTC
AGGTGCAGGCTGCCTATCAGAAGGTGGTGGCTGGTGTGGCCAATGCCCTGGCTCACAAATACCACTGAGA
TCTTTTTCCCTCTGCCAAAAATTATGGGGACATCATGAAGCCCCTTGAGCATCTGACTTCTGGCTAATAA
AGGAAATTTATTTTCATTGCAATAGTGTGTTGGAATTTTTTGTGTCTCTCACTCGGAAGGACATATGGGA
GGGCAAATCATTTAAAACATCAGAATGAGTATTTGGTTTAGAGTTTGGCAACATATGCCCATATGCTGGC
TGCCATGAACAAAGGTTGGCTATAAAGAGGTCATCAGTATATGAAACAGCCCCCTGCTGTCCATTCCTTA
TTCCATAGAAAAGCCTTGACTTGAGGTTAGATTTTTTTTATATTTTGTTTTGTGTTATTTTTTTCTTTAA
CATCCCTAAAATTTTCCTTACATGTTTTACTAGCCAGATTTTTCCTCCTCTCCTGACTACTCCCAGTCAT
AGCTGTCCCTCTTCTCTTATGAAGATCCCTCGACCTGGAGCTCCAGCTTTTGTTCCCTTTAGTGAGGGTT
AATTTCGAGCTTGGCGTAATCATGGTCATAGCTGTTTCCTGTGTGAAATTGTTATCCGCTCACAATTCCA
CACAACATACGAGCCGGAAGCATAAAGTGTAAAGCCTGGGGTGCCTAATGAGTGAGCTAACTCACATTAA
TTGCGTTGCGCTCACTGCCCGCTTTCCAGTCGGGAAACCTGTCGTGCCAGCTGCATTAATGAATCGGCCA
ACGCGCGGGGAGAGGCGGTTTGCGTATTGGGCGCTCTTCCGCTTCCTCGCTCACTGACTCGCTGCGCTCG
GTCGTTCGGCTGCGGCGAGCGGTATCAGCTCACTCAAAGGCGGTAATACGGTTATCCACAGAATCAGGGG
ATAACGCAGGAAAGAACATGTGAGCAAAAGGCCAGCAAAAGGCCAGGAACCGTAAAAAGGCCGCGTTGCT
GGCGTTTTTCCATAGGCTCCGCCCCCCTGACGAGCATCACAAAAATCGACGCTCAAGTCAGAGGTGGCGA
AACCCGACAGGACTATAAAGATACCAGGCGTTTCCCCCTGGAAGCTCCCTCGTGCGCTCTCCTGTTCCGA
CCCTGCCGCTTACCGGATACCTGTCCGCCTTTCTCCCTTCGGGAAGCGTGGCGCTTTCTCATAGCTCACG
CTGTAGGTATCTCAGTTCGGTGTAGGTCGTTCGCTCCAAGCTGGGCTGTGTGCACGAACCCCCCGTTCAG
CCCGACCGCTGCGCCTTATCCGGTAACTATCGTCTTGAGTCCAACCCGGTAAGACACGACTTATCGCCAC
TGGCAGCAGCCACTGGTAACAGGATTAGCAGAGCGAGGTATGTAGGCGGTGCTACAGAGTTCTTGAAGTG
GTGGCCTAACTACGGCTACACTAGAAGAACAGTATTTGGTATCTGCGCTCTGCTGAAGCCAGTTACCTTC
GGAAAAAGAGTTGGTAGCTCTTGATCCGGCAAACAAACCACCGCTGGTAGCGGTGGTTTTTTTGTTTGCA
AGCAGCAGATTACGCGCAGAAAAAAAGGATCTCAAGAAGATCCTTTGATCTTTTCTACGGGGTCTGACGC
TCAGTGGAACGAAAACTCACGTTAAGGGATTTTGGTCATGAGATTATCAAAAAGGATCTTCACCTAGATC
CTTTTAAATTAAAAATGAAGTTTTAAATCAATCTAAAGTATATATGAGTAAACTTGGTCTGACAGTTACC
AATGCTTAATCAGTGAGGCACCTATCTCAGCGATCTGTCTATTTCGTTCATCCATAGTTGCCTGACTCCC
CGTCGTGTAGATAACTACGATACGGGAGGGCTTACCATCTGGCCCCAGTGCTGCAATGATACCGCGAGAC
CCACGCTCACCGGCTCCAGATTTATCAGCAATAAACCAGCCAGCCGGAAGGGCCGAGCGCAGAAGTGGTC
CTGCAACTTTATCCGCCTCCATCCAGTCTATTAATTGTTGCCGGGAAGCTAGAGTAAGTAGTTCGCCAGT
TAATAGTTTGCGCAACGTTGTTGCCATTGCTACAGGCATCGTGGTGTCACGCTCGTCGTTTGGTATGGCT
TCATTCAGCTCCGGTTCCCAACGATCAAGGCGAGTTACATGATCCCCCATGTTGTGCAAAAAAGCGGTTA
GCTCCTTCGGTCCTCCGATCGTTGTCAGAAGTAAGTTGGCCGCAGTGTTATCACTCATGGTTATGGCAGC
ACTGCATAATTCTCTTACTGTCATGCCATCCGTAAGATGCTTTTCTGTGACTGGTGAGTACTCAACCAAG
TCATTCTGAGAATAGTGTATGCGGCGACCGAGTTGCTCTTGCCCGGCGTCAATACGGGATAATACCGCGC
CACATAGCAGAACTTTAAAAGTGCTCATCATTGGAAAACGTTCTTCGGGGCGAAAACTCTCAAGGATCTT
ACCGCTGTTGAGATCCAGTTCGATGTAACCCACTCGTGCACCCAACTGATCTTCAGCATCTTTTACTTTC
ACCAGCGTTTCTGGGTGAGCAAAAACAGGAAGGCAAAATGCCGCAAAAAAGGGAATAAGGGCGACACGGA
AATGTTGAATACTCATACTCTTCCTTTTTCAATATTATTGAAGCATTTATCAGGGTTATTGTCTCATGAG
CGGATACATATTTGAATGTATTTAGAAAAATAAACAAATAGGGGTTCCGCGCACATTTCCCCGAAAAGTG
CCACCTG
[124 nt withheld, positions 6238-6361]
C
[91 nt withheld, positions 6363-6453]
A
[49 nt withheld, positions 6455-6503]
CCTTTGACGTTGGAGTCCACGTTCTTT
[37 nt withheld, positions 6531-6567]
ACCCTATCTCGGTCTATTCTTTTGATTTATAAGGGATTTTGCCGATTTCGGCCTATTGGTTAAAAAATGA
GCTGATTTAACAAAAATTTAACGCGAATTTTAACAAAATATTAACGCTTACAATTTCCATTCGCCATTCA
GGCTGCGCAACTGTTGGGAAGGGCGATCGGTGCGGGCCTCTTCGCTATTACGCCAGCTGGCGAAAGGGGG
ATGTGCTGCAAGGCGATTAAGTTGGGTAACGCCAGGGTTTTCCCAGTCACGACGTTGTAAAACGACGGCC
AGTGAATTGTAATACGACTCACTATAGGGCGAATTGGGTACCTAGTAATCAATTACGGGGTCATTAGTTC
ATAGCCCATATATGGAGTTCCG
Features (pLannotate 1.2.2; 21 found; start..end, strand, type, name):
      1..304     +  enhancer       CMV enhancer: human cytomegalovirus immediate early enhancer
    306..581     +  promoter       chicken β-actin promoter: No description available
    582..1598    +  intron         chimeric intron: chimera between introns from chicken β-actin and rabbit β-globin
   1652..1691    -  misc_feature   MCS (fragment): pBluescript multiple cloning site
   1704..2411    +  CDS            PRLHR (fragment): PRLHR_HUMAN - Also known as GPR10, GR3. Experimental evidence at protein level: Swiss-Prot protein existence level 1. Receptor for prolactin-releasing peptide (PrRP). Implicated in lactation, regulation of food intake and pain-signal processing. From Homo sapiens (Human).
   2427..3149    +  CDS            cEGFP: cEGFP is a basic (constitutively fluorescent) green fluorescent protein published in 2008, derived from Aequorea victoria.
   3465..3490    -  misc_feature   MCS (fragment): pBluescript multiple cloning site
   3491..3565    +  CDS            HBB (fragment): HBB_PONPY - Experimental evidence at transcript level: Swiss-Prot protein existence level 2. Involved in oxygen transport from the lung to the various peripheral tissues. From Pongo pygmaeus (Bornean orangutan).
   3636..3691    +  polyA_signal   β-globin poly(A) signal: rabbit β-globin polyadenylation signal (Gil and Proudfoot, 1987)
   4046..4064    -  promoter       T3 promoter: promoter for bacteriophage T3 RNA polymerase
   4109..4125    -  protein_bind   lac operator: The lac repressor binds to the lac operator to inhibit transcription in E. coli. This inhibition can be relieved by adding lactose or isopropyl-β-D-thiogalactopyranoside (IPTG). lac repressor encoded by lacI
   4133..4163    -  promoter       lac promoter: promoter for the E. coli lac operon
   4178..4199    -  protein_bind   CAP binding site: CAP binding activates transcription in the presence of cAMP. E. coli catabolite activator protein
   4212..4304    -  CDS            lacI (fragment): lac repressor; lacI; The lac repressor binds to the lac operator to inhibit transcription in E. coli. This inhibition can be relieved by adding lactose or isopropyl-β-D-thiogalactopyranoside (IPTG).
   4487..5075    -  rep_origin     ori: high-copy-number ColE1/pMB1/pBR322/pUC origin of replication
   5246..6106    -  CDS            AmpR: β-lactamase; bla; confers resistance to ampicillin, carbenicillin, and related antibiotics
   6107..6211    -  promoter       AmpR promoter: bla
   6238..6666    +  rep_origin     f1 ori (sequence partly withheld): f1 bacteriophage origin of replication; arrow indicates direction of (+) strand synthesis
   6697..6854    -  CDS            lacZα (fragment): LacZα fragment of β-galactosidase; lacZ fragment
   6857..6875    +  promoter       T7 promoter: promoter for bacteriophage T7 RNA polymerase
   6890..6939    +  enhancer       CMV enhancer (fragment): human cytomegalovirus immediate early enhancer
