[The description below was written by a language model from this plasmid's Addgene catalogue record and pLannotate feature annotations shown in this document.]
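Description:
pCIS.MTRIA-PRLH is a mammalian expression plasmid built on the pCIS backbone that encodes MTRIA-PRLH, a synthetic, genetically encoded fluorescent sensor for prolactin-releasing peptide. It is maintained in E. coli as a high-copy plasmid through a ColE1/pUC-type origin and selected with ampicillin via the β-lactamase gene. The backbone also retains pBluescript-derived remnants, including an f1 origin, flanking T3 and T7 promoters, lac promoter/operator elements and lacZα and lacI fragments, which play no evident role in the sensor's expression in mammalian cells.

The roughly 1.8 kb sensor insert, cloned between EcoRI and BamHI sites, is driven by the CAG promoter, annotated here as its three parts: the CMV immediate-early enhancer, the chicken β-actin promoter and a chimeric β-actin/β-globin intron, which together give strong constitutive expression in many mammalian cell types. Transcripts end at a rabbit β-globin polyadenylation signal; the short "HBB" fragment annotated just upstream is probably part of that β-globin 3′ region rather than an expressed coding sequence. Within the insert, the feature table identifies a fragment of the human prolactin-releasing peptide receptor (PRLHR, also called GPR10) followed by a GFP-derived coding sequence annotated as cEGFP. About 300 bp after the fluorescent protein is unannotated; it may hold the rest of the receptor, but the record does not say so. This layout is consistent with receptor-based sensors in which ligand binding to a G protein-coupled receptor scaffold alters the fluorescence of an inserted fluorescent protein, although the record does not give the exact insertion site or linkers. The construct is intended for expressing the sensor in mammalian cells to detect prolactin-releasing peptide optically, and it comes from work that developed a related sensor for extracellular oxytocin.
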