Addgene plasmid #184618: pCIS.MTRIA-PRLH
Purpose: For expression of a fluorescent sensor for Prolactin-releasing peptide factor in mammalian cells
Depositing lab: Hiroshi Hibino & Daisuke Ino. Depositing organization: The University of Osaka. Publication: A fluorescent sensor for real-time measurement of extracellular oxytocin dynamics in the brain. Ino D, Tanaka Y, Hibino H, Nishiyama M. Nat Methods. 2022 Sep 22. pii: 10.1038/s41592-022-01597-x. doi: 10.1038/s41592-022-01597-x. PubMed 36138174.
Backbone
  Vector backbone: pCIS
  Vector type: Mammalian Expression
Growth in bacteria
  Bacterial resistance: Ampicillin, 100 μg/mL
  Growth temperature: 37°C
  Growth strain: DH5alpha
  Copy number: High Copy
Gene/Insert
  Gene/Insert name: MTRIA-PRLH (alt name: PRLH biosensor)
  Species: Synthetic
  Insert size (bp): 1770
  Promoter: CAG promoter
  Cloning method: Restriction Enzyme; 5′ cloning site EcoRI (unknown if destroyed); 3′ cloning site BamHI (unknown if destroyed)
Terms and licenses: Academic/Nonprofit Terms; Industry Terms: Not Available to Industry
Depositor comments: Please visit https://doi.org/10.1101/2021.07.30.454450 for bioRxiv preprint.
How to cite: pCIS.MTRIA-PRLH was a gift from Hiroshi Hibino & Daisuke Ino (Addgene plasmid # 184618 ; http://n2t.net/addgene:184618 ; RRID:Addgene_184618)
